Addgene plasmid #184614: pCIS.MTRIA-NTS
Purpose: For expression of a fluorescent sensor for neurotensin in mammalian cells
Depositing lab: Hiroshi Hibino & Daisuke Ino. Depositing organization: The University of Osaka. Publication: A fluorescent sensor for real-time measurement of extracellular oxytocin dynamics in the brain. Ino D, Tanaka Y, Hibino H, Nishiyama M. Nat Methods. 2022 Sep 22. pii: 10.1038/s41592-022-01597-x. doi: 10.1038/s41592-022-01597-x. PubMed 36138174.
Backbone
  Vector backbone: pCIS
  Vector type: Mammalian Expression
Growth in bacteria
  Bacterial resistance: Ampicillin, 100 μg/mL
  Growth temperature: 37°C
  Growth strain: DH5alpha
  Copy number: High Copy
Gene/Insert
  Gene/Insert name: MTRIA-NTS (alt name: NTS biosensor)
  Species: Synthetic
  Insert size (bp): 1863
  Promoter: CAG promoter
  Cloning method: Restriction Enzyme; 5′ cloning site EcoRI (unknown if destroyed); 3′ cloning site BamHI (unknown if destroyed)
Terms and licenses: Academic/Nonprofit Terms; Industry Terms: Not Available to Industry
Depositor comments: Please visit https://doi.org/10.1101/2021.07.30.454450 for bioRxiv preprint.
How to cite: pCIS.MTRIA-NTS was a gift from Hiroshi Hibino & Daisuke Ino (Addgene plasmid # 184614 ; http://n2t.net/addgene:184614 ; RRID:Addgene_184614)
