[The description below was written by a language model from this plasmid's Addgene catalogue record and pLannotate feature annotations shown in this document.]
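Description:
pCIS.MTRIA-NTS is a mammalian expression plasmid built on the pCIS backbone that encodes a genetically encoded green fluorescent sensor for the neuropeptide neurotensin. It is about 7.0 kb and is maintained in E. coli as a high-copy plasmid through a ColE1/pUC-type origin, with selection by the β-lactamase (AmpR) ampicillin resistance gene. The backbone retains pBluescript-derived remnants, including an f1 phage origin, T3 and T7 promoters, lac promoter/operator elements and lacZα and MCS fragments, none of which contribute to mammalian expression.

The expression cassette is driven by the CAG promoter, annotated here as its three parts: the CMV immediate-early enhancer, the chicken β-actin promoter and a chimeric β-actin/β-globin intron, which together give strong constitutive transcription in many mammalian cell types. Transcripts are terminated by a rabbit β-globin polyadenylation signal. The 1863 bp synthetic insert, cloned between EcoRI and BamHI sites, is annotated as an N-terminal portion matching the rat neurotensin receptor Ntsr1, followed by a GFP-derived coding region (called cEGFP by the annotation tool), then a short segment resembling the oxytocin receptor. The stretch between that segment and the end of the insert carries no annotation. This layout fits the usual design of GPCR-based sensors, in which a fluorescent protein module is placed within the receptor so that ligand binding alters fluorescence; the oxytocin receptor-like piece is consistent with the sensor coming from the same work as an oxytocin sensor, though the record does not spell out the design. The stated use is expressing the sensor in mammalian cells to report neurotensin optically.
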