Features (pLannotate 1.2.2; 22 found; start..end, strand, type, name):
      1..304     +  enhancer       CMV enhancer: human cytomegalovirus immediate early enhancer
    306..581     +  promoter       chicken β-actin promoter: No description available
    582..1598    +  intron         chimeric intron: chimera between introns from chicken β-actin and rabbit β-globin
   1652..1691    -  misc_feature   MCS (fragment): pBluescript multiple cloning site
   1764..2426    +  CDS            Ntsr1 (fragment): NTR1_RAT - Also known as Ntsr. Experimental evidence at protein level: Swiss-Prot protein existence level 1. G-protein coupled receptor for the tridecapeptide neurotensin (NTS) (PubMed:23051748, PubMed:24453215, PubMed:26205105). Signaling is effected via G proteins that activate a phosphatidylinositol-calcium second messenger system. Signaling leads to the activation of downstream MAP kinases and protects cells against apoptosis (By similarity). From Rattus norvegicus (Rat).
   2451..3173    +  CDS            cEGFP: cEGFP is a basic (constitutively fluorescent) green fluorescent protein published in 2008, derived from Aequorea victoria.
   3180..3299    +  CDS            Oxtr (fragment): OXYR_RAT - Also known as Otr. Experimental evidence at protein level: Swiss-Prot protein existence level 1. Receptor for oxytocin. The activity of this receptor is mediated by G proteins which activate a phosphatidylinositol-calcium second messenger system. From Rattus norvegicus (Rat).
   3558..3583    -  misc_feature   MCS (fragment): pBluescript multiple cloning site
   3584..3658    +  CDS            HBB (fragment): HBB_PONPY - Experimental evidence at transcript level: Swiss-Prot protein existence level 2. Involved in oxygen transport from the lung to the various peripheral tissues. From Pongo pygmaeus (Bornean orangutan).
   3729..3784    +  polyA_signal   β-globin poly(A) signal: rabbit β-globin polyadenylation signal (Gil and Proudfoot, 1987)
   4139..4157    -  promoter       T3 promoter: promoter for bacteriophage T3 RNA polymerase
   4202..4218    -  protein_bind   lac operator: The lac repressor binds to the lac operator to inhibit transcription in E. coli. This inhibition can be relieved by adding lactose or isopropyl-β-D-thiogalactopyranoside (IPTG). lac repressor encoded by lacI
   4226..4256    -  promoter       lac promoter: promoter for the E. coli lac operon
   4271..4292    -  protein_bind   CAP binding site: CAP binding activates transcription in the presence of cAMP. E. coli catabolite activator protein
   4305..4397    -  CDS            lacI (fragment): lac repressor; lacI; The lac repressor binds to the lac operator to inhibit transcription in E. coli. This inhibition can be relieved by adding lactose or isopropyl-β-D-thiogalactopyranoside (IPTG).
   4580..5168    -  rep_origin     ori: high-copy-number ColE1/pMB1/pBR322/pUC origin of replication
   5339..6199    -  CDS            AmpR: β-lactamase; bla; confers resistance to ampicillin, carbenicillin, and related antibiotics
   6200..6304    -  promoter       AmpR promoter: bla
   6331..6759    +  rep_origin     f1 ori (sequence partly withheld): f1 bacteriophage origin of replication; arrow indicates direction of (+) strand synthesis
   6790..6947    -  CDS            lacZα (fragment): LacZα fragment of β-galactosidase; lacZ fragment
   6950..6968    +  promoter       T7 promoter: promoter for bacteriophage T7 RNA polymerase
   6983..7032    +  enhancer       CMV enhancer (fragment): human cytomegalovirus immediate early enhancer
>Addgene plasmid #184614 | pCIS.MTRIA-NTS | addgene full sequence | sequence record 364504 | Addgene NGS Result
CGTTACATAACTTACGGTAAATGGCCCGCCTGGCTGACCGCCCAACGACCCCCGCCCATTGACGTCAATA
ATGACGTATGTTCCCATAGTAACGCCAATAGGGACTTTCCATTGACGTCAATGGGTGGAGTATTTACGGT
AAACTGCCCACTTGGCAGTACATCAAGTGTATCATATGCCAAGTACGCCCCCTATTGACGTCAATGACGG
TAAATGGCCCGCCTGGCATTATGCCCAGTACATGACCTTATGGGACTTTCCTACTTGGCAGTACATCTAC
GTATTAGTCATCGCTATTACCATGGTCGAGGTGAGCCCCACGTTCTGCTTCACTCTCCCCATCTCCCCCC
CCTCCCCACCCCCAATTTTGTATTTATTTATTTTTTAATTATTTTGTGCAGCGATGGGGGCGGGGGGGGG
GGGGGSGCGCGCCAGGCGGGGCGGGGCGGGGCGAGGGGCGGGGCGGGGCGAGGCGGAGAGGTGCGGCGGC
AGCCAATCAGAGCGGCGCGCTCCGAAAGTTTCCTTTTATGGCGAGGCGGCGGCGGCGGCGGCCCTATAAA
AAGCGAAGCGCGCGGCGGGCGGGAGTCGCTGCGCGCTGCCTTCGCCCCGTGCCCCGCTCCGCCGCCGCCT
CGCGCCGCCCGCCCCGGCTCTGACTGACCGCGTTACTCCCACAGGTGAGCGGGCGGGACGGCCCTTCTCC
TCCGGGCTGTAATTAGCGCTTGGTTTAATGACGGCTTGTTTCTTTTCTGTGGCTGCGTGAAAGCCTTGAG
GGGCTCCGGGAGGGCCCTTTGTGCGGGGGGAGCGGCTCGGGGGGTGCGTGCGTGTGTGTGTGCGTGGGGA
GCGCCGCGTGCGGCTCCGCGCTGCCCGGCGGCTGTGAGCGCTGCGGGCGCGGCGCGGGGCTTTGTGCGCT
CCGCAGTGTGCGCGAGGGGAGCGCGGCCGGGGGCGGTGCCCCGCGGTGCGGGGGGGGCTGCGAGGGGAAC
AAAGGCTGCGTGCGGGGTGTGTGCGTGGGGGGGTGAGCAGGGGGTGTGGGCGCGTCGGTCGGGCTGCAAC
CCCCCCTGCACCCCCCTCCCCGAGTTGCTGAGCACGGCCCGGCTTCGGGTGCGGGGCTCCGTACGGGGCG
TGGCGCGGGGCTCGCCGTGCCGGGCGGGGGGTGGCGGCAGGTGGGGGTGCCGGGCGGGGCGGGGCCGCCT
CGGGCCGGGGAGGGCTCGGGGGAGGGGCGCGGCGGCCCCCGGAGCGCCGGCGGCTGTCGAGGCGCGGCGA
GCCGCAGCCATTGCCTTTTATGGTAATCGTGCGAGAGGGCGCAGGGACTTCCTTTGTCCCAAATCTGTGC
GGAGCCGAAATCTGGGAGGCGCCGCCGCACCCCCTCTAGCGGGCGCGGGGCGAAGCGGTGCGGCGCCGGC
AGGAAGGAAATGGGCGGGGAGGGCCTTCGTGCGTCGCCGCGCCGCCGTCCCCTTCTCCCTCTCCAGCCTC
GGGGCTGTCCGCGGGGGGACGGCTGCCTTCGGGGGGGACGGGGCAGGGCGGGGTTCGGCTTCTGGCGTGT
GACCGGCGGCTCTAGAGCCTCTGCTAACCATGTTCATGCCTTCTTCTTTTTCCTACAGCTCCTGGGCAAC
GTGCTGGTTATTGTGCTGTCTCATCATTTTGGCAAAGGATTCCTCGAGGTCGACGGTATCGATAAGCTTG
ATATCGAATTCACCATGGATGTGAACTCCTCGCTGTCGGAGCGCAGCTTGTTCGGCTTCAGCGCGCTGGC
CAAGAGACTTTTGGGGAACATATCCGTGTTGGAGAACCACACTGCTAAAGCAGGGAAGGAGGAACTGGAC
GTGAACACGGACATCTACTCCAAGGTGGTCGTCACCGTCATTTACGTGGCCCTGTTCGCTGTCGGCTCTC
TCGGAAACTCCATAACGCTTTACACCCTGCTGTCCAAGAAGAGCCTCCAGAACCTCCAGAGCACCGTGCA
CTACCACCTGGCAAGCCTCGCCGTGTCGGACCTGCTCATTCTCATAATTTCCATGCCCATCGAGATCTAC
AACTTCATCTGGGTCCACCACCCGTGGGTGTTTGGGGACGCCGTGTGCAGGGGCTACTTCTTCCTGCGGG
ACAGCTGCTCGTACGCAACGGCGCTCAACATCGCCAGCCTGAGCGTGGAGCGCTACATGGCCATCTGCCA
CCCGTTCAAAGCCAAGAGCATCATGTCCCGGAGCCGAACCAAGAAGCTGATCAGCGCCATGTGGCTCGCG
TCTTTCGCGCTCTCCACACCCATGCTCTTCATCATGGGTCAAACTATAAGTAAAGACGAAGAGATCTGCA
CCACCATCGTGCCTCATGGGACCATGAAGACCGTTCTCCAGATTAACGCCTTCCTCTCCTTTGTGGCACC
GATGGTGGTCATTTCTGTGCTGAATGGAATTATCTGCTACAAAATATGGCGAAATTTCAAAGGGAAATTA
AACGTCTATATCAAGGCCGACAAGCAGAAGAACGGCATCAAGGCGAACTTCCACATCCGCCACAACATCG
AGGACGGCGGCGTGCAGCTCGCCTACCACTACCAGCAGAACACCCCCATCGGCGACGGCCCCGTGCTGCT
GCCCGACAACCACTACCTGAGCGTGCAGACCAAACTTTCGAAAGACCCCAACGAGAAGCGCGATCACATG
GTCCTGCTGGAGTTCGTGACCGCCGCCGGGATCACTCTCGGCATGGACGAGCTGTACAAGGGCGGTACCG
GAGGGATGATGGTGAGAAAGGGCGAGGAGCTGTTCACCGGGGTGGTGCCCATCCTGGTCGAGCTGGACGG
CGACGTAAACGGCCACAAGTTCAGCGTGTCCGGCGAGGGTGAGGGCGATGCCACCTACGGCAAGCTGACC
CTGAAGTTCATCTGCACCACCGGCAAGCTGCCCGTGCCCTGGCCCACCCTCGTGACCACCCTGACCTACG
GCGTGCAGTGCTTCAGCCGCTACCCCGACCACATGAAGCAGCACGACTTCTTCAAGTCCGCCATGCCCGA
AGGCTACATCCAGGAGCGCACCATCTTCTTCAAGGACGACGGCCACTACAAGACCCGCGCCGAGGTGAAG
TTCGAGGGCGACACCCTGGTGAACCGCATCGAGCTGAAGGGCATCGACTTCAAGGAGGACGGCAACATCC
TGGGGCACAAGCTGGAGTACAACTCAGTAATCTCCAAGGCAAAGATACGCACAGTGAAAATGCTACGTGT
GGTGGTCATAGCCTTTGTGGTCTGCTGGCTGCCCTATCACGCTCGCCGCCTCATGTTTTGTTACGTCTCC
GATTGGTCAAATGAATTGTATGACTTCTACCATTACTTCTACATGTTGACCAACGTCTTGTTTTACGTGA
GCTCAGCCATCAACCCAATCCTCTACAACCTGGTGTCTGCTACTTACCGCCAGATCTTCTTCTCCACGCT
GCGGTACTTCTTCATGCCGTGTCGCCGTGCCCCCCAAAGGCAGCTGTATCCTCTGACCCGCCACTCCATC
AGTATCTCCAGCAACCACACCCTGTCCACCCACATGATTAAAGAAACAGCATACTGAGGATCCACTAGTT
CTAGAGCGGCCGCTTCACTCCTCAGGTGCAGGCTGCCTATCAGAAGGTGGTGGCTGGTGTGGCCAATGCC
CTGGCTCACAAATACCACTGAGATCTTTTTCCCTCTGCCAAAAATTATGGGGACATCATGAAGCCCCTTG
AGCATCTGACTTCTGGCTAATAAAGGAAATTTATTTTCATTGCAATAGTGTGTTGGAATTTTTTGTGTCT
CTCACTCGGAAGGACATATGGGAGGGCAAATCATTTAAAACATCAGAATGAGTATTTGGTTTAGAGTTTG
GCAACATATGCCCATATGCTGGCTGCCATGAACAAAGGTTGGCTATAAAGAGGTCATCAGTATATGAAAC
AGCCCCCTGCTGTCCATTCCTTATTCCATAGAAAAGCCTTGACTTGAGGTTAGATTTTTTTTATATTTTG
TTTTGTGTTATTTTTTTCTTTAACATCCCTAAAATTTTCCTTACATGTTTTACTAGCCAGATTTTTCCTC
CTCTCCTGACTACTCCCAGTCATAGCTGTCCCTCTTCTCTTATGAAGATCCCTCGACCTGGAGCTCCAGC
TTTTGTTCCCTTTAGTGAGGGTTAATTTCGAGCTTGGCGTAATCATGGTCATAGCTGTTTCCTGTGTGAA
ATTGTTATCCGCTCACAATTCCACACAACATACGAGCCGGAAGCATAAAGTGTAAAGCCTGGGGTGCCTA
ATGAGTGAGCTAACTCACATTAATTGCGTTGCGCTCACTGCCCGCTTTCCAGTCGGGAAACCTGTCGTGC
CAGCTGCATTAATGAATCGGCCAACGCGCGGGGAGAGGCGGTTTGCGTATTGGGCGCTCTTCCGCTTCCT
CGCTCACTGACTCGCTGCGCTCGGTCGTTCGGCTGCGGCGAGCGGTATCAGCTCACTCAAAGGCGGTAAT
ACGGTTATCCACAGAATCAGGGGATAACGCAGGAAAGAACATGTGAGCAAAAGGCCAGCAAAAGGCCAGG
AACCGTAAAAAGGCCGCGTTGCTGGCGTTTTTCCATAGGCTCCGCCCCCCTGACGAGCATCACAAAAATC
GACGCTCAAGTCAGAGGTGGCGAAACCCGACAGGACTATAAAGATACCAGGCGTTTCCCCCTGGAAGCTC
CCTCGTGCGCTCTCCTGTTCCGACCCTGCCGCTTACCGGATACCTGTCCGCCTTTCTCCCTTCGGGAAGC
GTGGCGCTTTCTCATAGCTCACGCTGTAGGTATCTCAGTTCGGTGTAGGTCGTTCGCTCCAAGCTGGGCT
GTGTGCACGAACCCCCCGTTCAGCCCGACCGCTGCGCCTTATCCGGTAACTATCGTCTTGAGTCCAACCC
GGTAAGACACGACTTATCGCCACTGGCAGCAGCCACTGGTAACAGGATTAGCAGAGCGAGGTATGTAGGC
GGTGCTACAGAGTTCTTGAAGTGGTGGCCTAACTACGGCTACACTAGAAGAACAGTATTTGGTATCTGCG
CTCTGCTGAAGCCAGTTACCTTCGGAAAAAGAGTTGGTAGCTCTTGATCCGGCAAACAAACCACCGCTGG
TAGCGGTGGTTTTTTTGTTTGCAAGCAGCAGATTACGCGCAGAAAAAAAGGATCTCAAGAAGATCCTTTG
ATCTTTTCTACGGGGTCTGACGCTCAGTGGAACGAAAACTCACGTTAAGGGATTTTGGTCATGAGATTAT
CAAAAAGGATCTTCACCTAGATCCTTTTAAATTAAAAATGAAGTTTTAAATCAATCTAAAGTATATATGA
GTAAACTTGGTCTGACAGTTACCAATGCTTAATCAGTGAGGCACCTATCTCAGCGATCTGTCTATTTCGT
TCATCCATAGTTGCCTGACTCCCCGTCGTGTAGATAACTACGATACGGGAGGGCTTACCATCTGGCCCCA
GTGCTGCAATGATACCGCGAGACCCACGCTCACCGGCTCCAGATTTATCAGCAATAAACCAGCCAGCCGG
AAGGGCCGAGCGCAGAAGTGGTCCTGCAACTTTATCCGCCTCCATCCAGTCTATTAATTGTTGCCGGGAA
GCTAGAGTAAGTAGTTCGCCAGTTAATAGTTTGCGCAACGTTGTTGCCATTGCTACAGGCATCGTGGTGT
CACGCTCGTCGTTTGGTATGGCTTCATTCAGCTCCGGTTCCCAACGATCAAGGCGAGTTACATGATCCCC
CATGTTGTGCAAAAAAGCGGTTAGCTCCTTCGGTCCTCCGATCGTTGTCAGAAGTAAGTTGGCCGCAGTG
TTATCACTCATGGTTATGGCAGCACTGCATAATTCTCTTACTGTCATGCCATCCGTAAGATGCTTTTCTG
TGACTGGTGAGTACTCAACCAAGTCATTCTGAGAATAGTGTATGCGGCGACCGAGTTGCTCTTGCCCGGC
GTCAATACGGGATAATACCGCGCCACATAGCAGAACTTTAAAAGTGCTCATCATTGGAAAACGTTCTTCG
GGGCGAAAACTCTCAAGGATCTTACCGCTGTTGAGATCCAGTTCGATGTAACCCACTCGTGCACCCAACT
GATCTTCAGCATCTTTTACTTTCACCAGCGTTTCTGGGTGAGCAAAAACAGGAAGGCAAAATGCCGCAAA
AAAGGGAATAAGGGCGACACGGAAATGTTGAATACTCATACTCTTCCTTTTTCAATATTATTGAAGCATT
TATCAGGGTTATTGTCTCATGAGCGGATACATATTTGAATGTATTTAGAAAAATAAACAAATAGGGGTTC
CGCGCACATTTCCCCGAAAAGTGCCACCTG
[124 nt withheld, positions 6331-6454]
C
[91 nt withheld, positions 6456-6546]
A
[49 nt withheld, positions 6548-6596]
CCTTTGACGTTGGAGTCCACGTTCTTT
[37 nt withheld, positions 6624-6660]
ACCCTATCTCGGTCTATTCTTTTGATTTATAAGGGATTTTGCCGATTTCGGCCTATTGGTTAAAAAATGA
GCTGATTTAACAAAAATTTAACGCGAATTTTAACAAAATATTAACGCTTACAATTTCCATTCGCCATTCA
GGCTGCGCAACTGTTGGGAAGGGCGATCGGTGCGGGCCTCTTCGCTATTACGCCAGCTGGCGAAAGGGGG
ATGTGCTGCAAGGCGATTAAGTTGGGTAACGCCAGGGTTTTCCCAGTCACGACGTTGTAAAACGACGGCC
AGTGAATTGTAATACGACTCACTATAGGGCGAATTGGGTACCTAGTAATCAATTACGGGGTCATTAGTTC
ATAGCCCATATATGGAGTTCCG
